Addgene plasmid #72901: pHR-FKBP:mCherry-Rab5a
Purpose: Early endosome-targeted mCherry-tagged recruiter construct
Depositing lab: Ivan Yudushkin. Depositing organization: Medical University of Vienna. Publication: Localization of mTORC2 activity inside cells. Ebner M, Sinkovics B, Szczygiel M, Ribeiro DW, Yudushkin I. J Cell Biol. 2017 Jan 31. pii: jcb.201610060. doi: 10.1083/jcb.201610060. PubMed 28143890.
Backbone
  Vector backbone: pHR'
  Total vector size (bp): 10664
  Vector type: Mammalian Expression, Lentiviral
Growth in bacteria
  Bacterial resistance: Ampicillin, 100 μg/mL
  Growth temperature: 37°C
  Growth strain: NEB Stable
  Copy number: High Copy
Gene/Insert
  Gene/Insert name: Rab5a
  Species: H. sapiens (human)
  Mutation: fragment a.a. 2-215
  GenBank ID: NM_004162.4
  Entrez Gene: RAB5A (a.k.a. RAB5)
  Tag / fusion protein: FKBP(F36V) (N terminal on insert); mCherry (N terminal on insert)
  Cloning method: Restriction Enzyme; 5′ cloning site MluI (not destroyed); 3′ cloning site NotI (not destroyed)
  Sequencing primers: 5′ gcttcccgagctctataaaagagc; 3′ ccagaggttgattatcgataagc
Terms and licenses: Academic/Nonprofit Terms; Industry Terms: Not Available to Industry
How to cite: pHR-FKBP:mCherry-Rab5a was a gift from Ivan Yudushkin (Addgene plasmid # 72901 ; http://n2t.net/addgene:72901 ; RRID:Addgene_72901)
