[The description below was written by a language model from this plasmid's Addgene catalogue record and pLannotate feature annotations shown in this document.]
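Description:
pHR-FKBP:mCherry-Rab5a is a lentiviral transfer plasmid for mammalian expression, built on the HIV-1-derived pHR' backbone. It is maintained in E. coli through a high-copy ColE1/pUC-type origin and selected with ampicillin via the β-lactamase gene. The catalogue gives a total size of 10,664 bp, while the sequenced record is 10,714 nt. The viral portion contains a truncated 5' LTR, the Ψ packaging signal with a partial gag sequence, the Rev response element for Rev-dependent nuclear export of the genomic RNA, the cPPT/CTS, and a ΔU3 self-inactivating 3' LTR. Because the viral genes are present only as fragments (gag, rev, nef), packaging functions must be supplied in trans to make transducing particles. The backbone outside the LTRs also carries legacy elements: an SV40 promoter followed by fragmentary gpt and SV40 small t/large T sequences and an SV40 poly(A) signal, along with remnants of TcR, rop and bom. These appear to be cloning relics rather than functional parts.

The expression cassette is driven by the spleen focus-forming virus (SFFV) LTR promoter and followed by a WPRE, which enhances transcript stability and expression. It encodes a three-part fusion protein: FKBP12 carrying the F36V mutation at the N terminus, then the red fluorescent protein mCherry, then human RAB5A residues 2–215, cloned between MluI and NotI sites. Rab5a is a small GTPase associated with early endosomes, so it anchors the fusion there, and mCherry allows its localisation to be imaged. The FKBP domain acts as a docking module for chemically induced dimerisation. The record describes the plasmid as an early endosome-targeted recruiter, and the associated study used it to examine where mTORC2 activity is located inside cells. The partner construct and the dimerising ligand are not specified in the record.
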