Features (pLannotate 1.2.2; 35 found; start..end, strand, type, name):
     19..87      +  CDS            nef (fragment): NEF_HV1Z2 - Experimental evidence at protein level: Swiss-Prot protein existence level 1. Extracellular Nef protein targets CD4(+) T-lymphocytes for apoptosis by interacting with CXCR4 surface receptors. From Human immunodeficiency virus type 1 group M subtype D (isolate Z2/CDC-Z34) (HIV-1).
     89..322     +  LTR            3' LTR (ΔU3): self-inactivating 3' long terminal repeat (LTR) from HIV-1
    347..365     -  promoter       SP6 promoter: promoter for bacteriophage SP6 RNA polymerase
    593..872     +  CDS            TcR (fragment): tetracycline efflux protein; tet; confers resistance to tetracycline
    873..921     -  misc_feature   bom (fragment): basis of mobility region from pBR322
   1023..1058    -  CDS            rop (fragment): Rop protein, which maintains plasmids at low copy number; rop
   1153..1257    +  promoter       AmpR promoter: bla
   1258..2118    +  CDS            AmpR: β-lactamase; bla; confers resistance to ampicillin, carbenicillin, and related antibiotics
   2289..2877    +  rep_origin     ori: high-copy-number ColE1/pMB1/pBR322/pUC origin of replication
   3060..3116    +  CDS            lacI (fragment): lac repressor; lacI; The lac repressor binds to the lac operator to inhibit transcription in E. coli. This inhibition can be relieved by adding lactose or isopropyl-β-D-thiogalactopyranoside (IPTG).
   3123..3452    +  promoter       SV40 promoter: SV40 enhancer and early promoter
   3652..3771    +  CDS            gpt (fragment): XGPT_ECOLI - Also known as gpp, gxu. Experimental evidence at protein level: Swiss-Prot protein existence level 1. Purine salvage pathway enzyme that catalyzes the transfer of the ribosyl-5-phosphate group from 5-phospho-alpha-D-ribose 1- diphosphate (PRPP) to the N9 position of the 6-oxopurines guanine and xanthine to form the corresponding ribonucleotides GMP (guanosine 5'- monophosphate) and XMP (xanthosine 5'-monophosphate), with the release of PPi. To a lesser extent, also acts on hypoxanthine (PubMed:9100006, PubMed:3886014). Does not ribophosphorylate adenine (PubMed:3886014). From Esch
   3771..4106    +  CDS            gpt (fragment): XGPT_ECOLI - Also known as gpp, gxu. Experimental evidence at protein level: Swiss-Prot protein existence level 1. Purine salvage pathway enzyme that catalyzes the transfer of the ribosyl-5-phosphate group from 5-phospho-alpha-D-ribose 1- diphosphate (PRPP) to the N9 position of the 6-oxopurines guanine and xanthine to form the corresponding ribonucleotides GMP (guanosine 5'- monophosphate) and XMP (xanthosine 5'-monophosphate), with the release of PPi. To a lesser extent, also acts on hypoxanthine (PubMed:9100006, PubMed:3886014). Does not ribophosphorylate adenine (PubMed:3886014). From Esch
   4201..4506    +  CDS            frsA (fragment): FRSA_ECOLI - Also known as yafA. Experimental evidence at protein level: Swiss-Prot protein existence level 1. Catalyzes the hydrolysis of esters (PubMed:15808744). Displays esterase activity toward pNP-butyrate (PubMed:15808744). May stimulate mixed-acid fermentation by acting as a fermentation/respiration switch that down-regulates respiration and up- regulates fermentation rates (PubMed:15169777). From Escherichia coli (strain K12).
   4510..4584    +  CDS            small t antigen (fragment): SV40 (simian virus 40) small t antigen
   4586..4651    +  intron         small t intron: SV40 (simian virus 40) small t antigen intron
   4781..4801    +  CDS            SV40 NLS: nuclear localization signal of SV40 (simian virus 40) large T antigen
   5120..5203    +  CDS            large T antigen (fragment): large T antigen from SV40 (simian virus 40)
   5226..5360    +  polyA_signal   SV40 poly(A) signal: SV40 polyadenylation signal
   5527..5856    +  CDS            nef (fragment): NEF_HV1BR - Experimental evidence at protein level: Swiss-Prot protein existence level 1. Extracellular Nef protein targets CD4(+) T-lymphocytes for apoptosis by interacting with CXCR4 surface receptors (PubMed:14990729). From Human immunodeficiency virus type 1 group M subtype B (isolate BRU/LAI) (HIV-1).
   5904..6161    +  LTR            5' LTR (truncated): truncated 5' long terminal repeat (LTR) from HIV-1
   6208..6333    +  misc_feature   HIV-1 Ψ: packaging signal of human immunodeficiency virus type 1
   6317..6655    +  CDS            HIV-1 gag (fragment): gag protein from human immunodeficiency virus 1; gag
   6830..7063    +  misc_feature   RRE: The Rev response element (RRE) of HIV-1 allows for Rev-dependent mRNA export from the nucleus to the cytoplasm.
   7440..7540    +  CDS            Rev (fragment): human immunodeficiency virus 1 (HIV-1) Rev protein; rev; enhances nuclear export of unspliced and incompletely spliced viral mRNAs
   7577..7694    +  misc_feature   cPPT/CTS: central polypurine tract and central termination sequence of HIV-1
   7731..7763    -  misc_feature   MCS (fragment): pBluescript multiple cloning site
   7847..8254    +  promoter       SFFV promoter: spleen focus-forming virus long terminal repeat (LTR) promoter
   8294..8617    +  CDS            FKBP1A: FKB1A_HUMAN - Also known as FKBP1, FKBP12. Experimental evidence at protein level: Swiss-Prot protein existence level 1. Keeps in an inactive conformation TGFBR1, the TGF-beta type I serine/threonine kinase receptor, preventing TGF-beta receptor activation in absence of ligand. Recruits SMAD7 to ACVR1B which prevents the association of SMAD2 and SMAD3 with the activin receptor complex, thereby blocking the activin signal. May modulate the RYR1 calcium channel activity. PPIases accelerate the folding of proteins. It catalyzes the cis-trans isomerization of proline imidic peptide bonds in oligop
   8642..9349    +  CDS            mCherry: mCherry is a basic (constitutively fluorescent) red fluorescent protein published in 2004, derived from Discosoma sp.. It is reported to be a very rapidly-maturing monomer with low acid sensitivity.
   9401..10042   +  CDS            RAB5A: RAB5A_HUMAN - Also known as RAB5. Experimental evidence at protein level: Swiss-Prot protein existence level 1. Small GTPase which cycles between active GTP-bound and inactive GDP-bound states. In its active state, binds to a variety of effector proteins to regulate cellular responses such as of intracellular membrane trafficking, from the formation of transport vesicles to their fusion with membranes. Active GTP-bound form is able to recruit to membranes different sets of downstream effectors directly responsible for vesicle formation, movement, tethering and fusion. RAB5A is required for the
  10056..10086   +  misc_feature   MCS (fragment): pUC18/19 multiple cloning site
  10087..10105   +  misc_feature   MCS (fragment): pBluescript multiple cloning site
  10105..10693   +  misc_feature   WPRE: woodchuck hepatitis virus posttranscriptional regulatory element
  10694..2       +  misc_feature   MCS (fragment) (across the origin): pBluescript multiple cloning site
>Addgene plasmid #72901 | pHR-FKBP:mCherry-Rab5a | addgene full sequence | sequence record 174156 | Addgene NGS Result
GGAATTAATTCGAGCTCGGTACCTTTAAGACCAATGACTTACAAGGCAGCTGTAGATCTTAGCCACTTTT
TAAAAGAAAAGGGGGGACTGGAAGGGCTAATTCACTCCCAACGAAGACAAGATCTGCTTTTTGCTTGTAC
TGGGTCTCTCTGGTTAGACCAGATCTGAGCCTGGGAGCTCTCTGGCTAACTAGGGAACCCACTGCTTAAG
CCTCAATAAAGCTTGCCTTGAGTGCTTCAAGTAGTGTGTGCCCGTCTGTTGTGTGACTCTGGTAACTAGA
GATCCCTCAGACCCTTTTAGTCAGTGTGGAAAATCTCTAGCAGCATCTAGAATTAATTCCGTGTATTCTA
TAGTGTCACCTAAATCGTATGTGTATGATACATAAGGTTATGTATTAATTGTAGCCGCGTTCTAACGACA
ATATGTACAAGCCTAATTGTGTAGCATCTGGCTTACTGAAGCAGACCCTATCATCTCTCTCGTAAACTGC
CGTCAGAGTCGGTTTGGTTGGACGAACCTTCTGAGTTTCTGGTAACGCCGTCCCGCACCCGGAAATGGTC
AGCGAACCAATCAGCAGGGTCATCGCTAGCCAGATCCTCTACGCCGGACGCATCGTGGCCGGCATCACCG
GCGCCACAGGTGCGGTTGCTGGCGCCTATATCGCCGACATCACCGATGGGGAAGATCGGGCTCGCCACTT
CGGGCTCATGAGCGCTTGTTTCGGCGTGGGTATGGTGGCAGGCCCCGTGGCCGGGGGACTGTTGGGCGCC
ATCTCCTTGCATGCACCATTCCTTGCGGCGGCGGTGCTCAACGGCCTCAACCTACTACTGGGCTGCTTCC
TAATGCAGGAGTCGCATAAGGGAGAGCGTCGAATGGTGCACTCTCAGTACAATCTGCTCTGATGCCGCAT
AGTTAAGCCAGCCCCGACACCCGCCAACACCCGCTGACGCGCCCTGACGGGCTTGTCTGCTCCCGGCATC
CGCTTACAGACAAGCTGTGACCGTCTCCGGGAGCTGCATGTGTCAGAGGTTTTCACCGTCATCACCGAAA
CGCGCGAGACGAAAGGGCCTCGTGATACGCCTATTTTTATAGGTTAATGTCATGATAATAATGGTTTCTT
AGACGTCAGGTGGCACTTTTCGGGGAAATGTGCGCGGAACCCCTATTTGTTTATTTTTCTAAATACATTC
AAATATGTATCCGCTCATGAGACAATAACCCTGATAAATGCTTCAATAATATTGAAAAAGGAAGAGTATG
AGTATTCAACATTTCCGTGTCGCCCTTATTCCCTTTTTTGCGGCATTTTGCCTTCCTGTTTTTGCTCACC
CAGAAACGCTGGTGAAAGTAAAAGATGCTGAAGATCAGTTGGGTGCACGAGTGGGTTACATCGAACTGGA
TCTCAACAGCGGTAAGATCCTTGAGAGTTTTCGCCCCGAAGAACGTTTTCCAATGATGAGCACTTTTAAA
GTTCTGCTATGTGGCGCGGTATTATCCCGTATTGACGCCGGGCAAGAGCAACTCGGTCGCCGCATACACT
ATTCTCAGAATGACTTGGTTGAGTACTCACCAGTCACAGAAAAGCATCTTACGGATGGCATGACAGTAAG
AGAATTATGCAGTGCTGCCATAACCATGAGTGATAACACTGCGGCCAACTTACTTCTGACAACGATCGGA
GGACCGAAGGAGCTAACCGCTTTTTTGCACAACATGGGGGATCATGTAACTCGCCTTGATCGTTGGGAAC
CGGAGCTGAATGAAGCCATACCAAACGACGAGCGTGACACCACGATGCCTGTAGCAATGGCAACAACGTT
GCGCAAACTATTAACTGGCGAACTACTTACTCTAGCTTCCCGGCAACAATTAATAGACTGGATGGAGGCG
GATAAAGTTGCAGGACCACTTCTGCGCTCGGCCCTTCCGGCTGGCTGGTTTATTGCTGATAAATCTGGAG
CCGGTGAGCGTGGGTCTCGCGGTATCATTGCAGCACTGGGGCCAGATGGTAAGCCCTCCCGTATCGTAGT
TATCTACACGACGGGGAGTCAGGCAACTATGGATGAACGAAATAGACAGATCGCTGAGATAGGTGCCTCA
CTGATTAAGCATTGGTAACTGTCAGACCAAGTTTACTCATATATACTTTAGATTGATTTAAAACTTCATT
TTTAATTTAAAAGGATCTAGGTGAAGATCCTTTTTGATAATCTCATGACCAAAATCCCTTAACGTGAGTT
TTCGTTCCACTGAGCGTCAGACCCCGTAGAAAAGATCAAAGGATCTTCTTGAGATCCTTTTTTTCTGCGC
GTAATCTGCTGCTTGCAAACAAAAAAACCACCGCTACCAGCGGTGGTTTGTTTGCCGGATCAAGAGCTAC
CAACTCTTTTTCCGAAGGTAACTGGCTTCAGCAGAGCGCAGATACCAAATACTGTTCTTCTAGTGTAGCC
GTAGTTAGGCCACCACTTCAAGAACTCTGTAGCACCGCCTACATACCTCGCTCTGCTAATCCTGTTACCA
GTGGCTGCTGCCAGTGGCGATAAGTCGTGTCTTACCGGGTTGGACTCAAGACGATAGTTACCGGATAAGG
CGCAGCGGTCGGGCTGAACGGGGGGTTCGTGCACACAGCCCAGCTTGGAGCGAACGACCTACACCGAACT
GAGATACCTACAGCGTGAGCTATGAGAAAGCGCCACGCTTCCCGAAGGGAGAAAGGCGGACAGGTATCCG
GTAAGCGGCAGGGTCGGAACAGGAGAGCGCACGAGGGAGCTTCCAGGGGGAAACGCCTGGTATCTTTATA
GTCCTGTCGGGTTTCGCCACCTCTGACTTGAGCGTCGATTTTTGTGATGCTCGTCAGGGGGGCGGAGCCT
ATGGAAAAACGCCAGCAACGCGGCCTTTTTACGGTTCCTGGCCTTTTGCTGGCCTTTTGCTCACATGTTC
TTTCCTGCGTTATCCCCTGATTCTGTGGATAACCGTATTACCGCCTTTGAGTGAGCTGATACCGCTCGCC
GCAGCCGAACGACCGAGCGCAGCGAGTCAGTGAGCGAGGAAGCGGAAGAGCGCCCAATACGCAAACCGCC
TCTCCCCGCGCGTTGGCCGATTCATTAATGCAGCTGTGGAATGTGTGTCAGTTAGGGTGTGGAAAGTCCC
CAGGCTCCCCAGCAGGCAGAAGTATGCAAAGCATGCATCTCAATTAGTCAGCAACCAGGTGTGGAAAGTC
CCCAGGCTCCCCAGCAGGCAGAAGTATGCAAAGCATGCATCTCAATTAGTCAGCAACCATAGTCCCGCCC
CTAACTCCGCCCATCCCGCCCCTAACTCCGCCCAGTTCCGCCCATTCTCCGCCCCATGGCTGACTAATTT
TTTTTATTTATGCAGAGGCCGAGGCCGCCTCGGCCTCTGAGCTATTCCAGAAGTAGTGAGGAGGCTTTTT
TGGAGGCCTAGGCTTTTGCAAAAAGCTTGGACACAAGACAGGCTTGCGAGATATGTTTGAGAATACCACT
TTATCCCGCGTCAGGGAGAGGCAGTGCGTAAAAAGACGCGGACTCATGTGAAATACTGGTTTTTAGTGCG
CCAGATCTCTATAATCTCGCGCAACCTATTTTCCCCTCGAACACTTTTTAAGCCGTAGATAAACAGGCTG
GGACACTTCACATGAGCGAAAAATACATCGTCACCTGGGACATGTTGCAGATCCATGCACGTAAACTCGC
AAGCCGACTGATGCCTTCTGAACAATGGAAAGGCATTATTGCCGTAAGCCGTGGCGGTCTGTACCGGGTG
CGTTACTGGCGCGTGAACTGGGTATTCGTCATGTCGATACCGTTTGTATTTCCAGCTACGATCACGACAA
CCAGCGCGAGCTTAAAGTGCTGAAACGCGCAGAAGGCGATGGCGAAGGCTTCATCGTTATTGATGACCTG
GTGGATACCGGTGGTACTGCGGTTGCGATTCGTGAAATGTATCCAAAAGCGCACTTTGTCACCATCTTCG
CAAAACCGGCTGGTCGTCCGCTGGTTGATGACTATGTTGTTGATATCCCGCAAGATACCTGGATTGAACA
GCCGTGGGATATGGGCGTCGTATTCGTCCCGCCAATCTCCGGTCGCTAATCTTTTCAACGCCTGGCACTG
CCGGGCGTTGTTCTTTTTAACTTCAGGCGGGTTACAATAGTTTCCAGTAAGTATTCTGGAGGCTGCATCC
ATGACACAGGCAAACCTGAGCGAAACCCTGTTCAAACCCCGCTTTAAACATCCTGAAACCTCGACGCTAG
TCCGCCGCTTTAATCACGGCGCACAACCGCCTGTGCAGTCGGCCCTTGATGGTAAAACCATCCCTCACTG
GTATCGCATGATTAACCGTCTGATGTGGATCTGGCGCGGCATTGACCCACGCGAAATCCTCGACGTCCAG
GCACGTATTGTGATGAGCGATGCCGAACGTACCGACGATGATTTATACGATACGGTGATTGGCTACCGTG
GCGGCAACTGGATTTATGAGTGGGCCCCGGATCTTTGTGAAGGAACCTTACTTCTGTGGTGTGACATAAT
TGGACAAACTACCTACAGAGATTTAAAGCTCTAAGGTAAATATAAAATTTTTAAGTGTATAATGTGTTAA
ACTACTGATTCTAATTGTTTGTGTATTTTAGATTCCAACCTATGGAACTGATGAATGGGAGCAGTGGTGG
AATGCCTTTAATGAGGAAAACCTGTTTTGCTCAGAAGAAATGCCATCTAGTGATGATGAGGCTACTGCTG
ACTCTCAACATTCTACTCCTCCAAAAAAGAAGAGAAAGGTAGAAGACCCCAAGGACTTTCCTTCAGAATT
GCTAAGTTTTTTGAGTCATGCTGTGTTTAGTAATAGAACTCTTGCTTGCTTTGCTATTTACACCACAAAG
GAAAAAGCTGCACTGCTATACAAGAAAATTATGGAAAAATATTCTGTAACCTTTATAAGTAGGCATAACA
GTTATAATCATAACATACTGTTTTTTCTTACTCCACACAGGCATAGAGTGTCTGCTATTAATAACTATGC
TCAAAAATTGTGTACCTTTAGCTTTTTAATTTGTAAAGGGGTTAATAAGGAATATTTGATGTATAGTGCC
TTGACTAGAGATCATAATCAGCCATACCACATTTGTAGAGGTTTTACTTGCTTTAAAAAACCTCCCACAC
CTCCCCCTGAACCTGAAACATAAAATGAATGCAATTGTTGTTGTTAACTTGTTTATTGCAGCTTATAATG
GTTACAAATAAAGCAATAGCATCACAAATTTCACAAATAAAGCATTTTTTTCACTGCATTCTAGTTGTGG
TTTGTCCAAACTCATCAATGTATCTTATCATGTCTGGATCAACTGGATAACTCAAGCTAACCAAAATCAT
CCCAAACTTCCCACCCCATACCCTATTACCACTGCCAATTACCTGTGGTTTCATTTACTCTAAACCTGTG
ATTCCTCTGAATTATTTTCATTTTAAAGAAATTGTATTTGTTAAATATGTACTACAAACTTAGTAGTTGG
AAGGGCTAATTCACTCCCAAAGAAGACAAGATATCCTTGATCTGTGGATCTACCACACACAAGGCTACTT
CCCTGATTAGCAGAACTACACACCAGGGCCAGGGGTCAGATATCCACTGACCTTTGGATGGTGCTACAAG
CTAGTACCAGTTGAGCCAGATAAGGTAGAAGAGGCCAATAAAGGAGAGAACACCAGCTTGTTACACCCTG
TGAGCCTGCATGGGATGGATGACCCGGAGAGAGAAGTGTTAGAGTGGAGGTTTGACAGCCGCCTAGCATT
TCATCACGTGGCCCGAGAGCTGCATCCGGAGTACTTCAAGAACTGCTGATATCGAGCTTGCTACAAGGGA
CTTTCCGCTGGGGACTTTCCAGGGAGGCGTGGCCTGGGCGGGACTGGGGAGTGGCGAGCCCTCAGATCCT
GCATATAAGCAGCTGCTTTTTGCCTGTACTGGGTCTCTCTGGTTAGACCAGATCTGAGCCTGGGAGCTCT
CTGGCTAACTAGGGAACCCACTGCTTAAGCCTCAATAAAGCTTGCCTTGAGTGCTTCAAGTAGTGTGTGC
CCGTCTGTTGTGTGACTCTGGTAACTAGAGATCCCTCAGACCCTTTTAGTCAGTGTGGAAAATCTCTAGC
AGTGGCGCCCGAACAGGGACTTGAAAGCGAAAGGGAAACCAGAGGAGCTCTCTCGACGCAGGACTCGGCT
TGCTGAAGCGCGCACGGCAAGAGGCGAGGGGCGGCGACTGGTGAGTACGCCAAAAATTTTGACTAGCGGA
GGCTAGAAGGAGAGAGATGGGTGCGAGAGCGTCAGTATTAAGCGGGGGAGAATTAGATCGCGATGGGAAA
AAATTCGGTTAAGGCCAGGGGGAAAGAAAAAATATAAATTAAAACATATAGTATGGGCAAGCAGGGAGCT
AGAACGATTCGCAGTTAATCCTGGCCTGTTAGAAACATCAGAAGGCTGTAGACAAATACTGGGACAGCTA
CAACCATCCCTTCAGACAGGATCAGAAGAACTTAGATCATTATATAATACAGTAGCAACCCTCTATTGTG
TGCATCAAAGGATAGAGATAAAAGACACCAAGGAAGCTTTAGACAAGATAGAGGAAGAGCAAAACAAAAG
TAAGACCACCGCACAGCAAGCGGCCGGCCGCTGATCTTCAGACCTGGAGGAGGAGATATGAGGGACAATT
GGAGAAGTGAATTATATAAATATAAAGTAGTAAAAATTGAACCATTAGGAGTAGCACCCACCAAGGCAAA
GAGAAGAGTGGTGCAGAGAGAAAAAAGAGCAGTGGGAATAGGAGCTTTGTTCCTTGGGTTCTTGGGAGCA
GCAGGAAGCACTATGGGCGCAGCGTCAATGACGCTGACGGTACAGGCCAGACAATTATTGTCTGGTATAG
TGCAGCAGCAGAACAATTTGCTGAGGGCTATTGAGGCGCAACAGCATCTGTTGCAACTCACAGTCTGGGG
CATCAAGCAGCTCCAGGCAAGAATCCTGGCTGTGGAAAGATACCTAAAGGATCAACAGCTCCTGGGGATT
TGGGGTTGCTCTGGAAAACTCATTTGCACCACTGCTGTGCCTTGGAATGCTAGTTGGAGTAATAAATCTC
TGGAACAGATTTGGAATCACACGACCTGGATGGAGTGGGACAGAGAAATTAACAATTACACAAGCTTAAT
ACACTCCTTAATTGAAGAATCGCAAAACCAGCAAGAAAAGAATGAACAAGAATTATTGGAATTAGATAAA
TGGGCAAGTTTGTGGAATTGGTTTAACATAACAAATTGGCTGTGGTATATAAAATTATTCATAATGATAG
TAGGAGGCTTGGTAGGTTTAAGAATAGTTTTTGCTGTACTTTCTATAGTGAATAGAGTTAGGCAGGGATA
TTCACCATTATCGTTTCAGACCCACCTCCCAACCCCGAGGGGACCCGACAGGCCCGAAGGAATAGAAGAA
GAAGGTGGAGAGAGAGACAGAGACAGATCCATTCGATTAGTGAACGGATCTCGACGGTATCGCCAAATGG
CAGTATTCATCCACAATTTTAAAAGAAAAGGGGGGATTGGGGGGTACAGTGCAGGGGAAAGAATAGTAGA
CATAATAGCAACAGACATACAAACTAAAGAATTACAAAAACAAATTACAAAAATTCAAAATTTTCGGGTT
TATTACAGGGACAGCAGAGATCCAGTTTGGATCGATAAGCTTGATATCGAATTCCTGCAGCCCCGATAAA
ATAAAAGATTTTATTTAGTCTCCAGAAAAAGGGGGGAATGAAAGACCCCACCTGTAGGTTTGGCAAGCTA
GCTGCAGTAACGCCATTTTGCAAGGCATGGAAAAATACCAAACCAAGAATAGAGAAGTTCAGATCAAGGG
CGGGTACATGAAAATAGCTAACGTTGGGCCAAACAGGATATCTGCGGTGAGCAGTTTCGGCCCCGGCCCG
GGGCCAAGAACAGATGGTCACCGCAGTTTCGGCCCCGGCCCGAGGCCAAGAACAGATGGTCCCCAGATAT
GGCCCAACCCTCAGCAGTTTCTTAAGACCCATCAGATGTTTCCAGGCTCCCCCAAGGACCTGAAATGACC
CTGCGCCTTATTTGAATTAACCAATCAGCCTGCTTCTCGCTTCTGTTCGCGCGCTTCTGCTTCCCGAGCT
CTATAAAAGAGCTCACAACCCCTCACTCGGCGCGCCAGTCCTCCGACAGACTGAGTCGCCCGGGGGGGAT
CTGGAGCTCTCGAGAATTCTCACGCGTGCCACCATGGGAGTGCAGGTGGAGACTATCTCCCCAGGAGACG
GGCGCACCTTCCCCAAGCGCGGCCAGACCTGCGTGGTGCACTACACCGGGATGCTTGAAGATGGAAAGAA
ATTTGATTCCTCCCGGGACAGAAACAAGCCCTTTAAGTTTATGCTAGGCAAGCAGGAGGTGATCCGAGGC
TGGGAAGAAGGGGTTGCCCAGATGAGTGTGGGTCAGAGAGCCAAACTGACTATATCTCCAGATTATGCCT
ATGGTGCCACTGGGCACCCAGGCATCATCCCACCACATGCCACTCTCGTCTTCGATGTGGAGCTTCTAAA
ACTGGAAGGTGCTGCACTTCTGCCCGGTTCTATGGTGAGCAAGGGCGAGGAGGATAACATGGCCATCATC
AAGGAGTTCATGCGCTTCAAGGTGCACATGGAGGGCTCCGTGAACGGCCACGAGTTCGAGATCGAGGGCG
AGGGCGAGGGCCGCCCCTACGAGGGCACCCAGACCGCCAAGCTGAAGGTGACCAAGGGTGGCCCCCTGCC
CTTCGCCTGGGACATCCTGTCCCCTCAGTTCATGTACGGCTCCAAGGCCTACGTGAAGCACCCCGCCGAC
ATCCCCGACTACTTGAAGCTGTCCTTCCCCGAGGGCTTCAAGTGGGAGCGCGTGATGAACTTCGAGGACG
GCGGCGTGGTGACCGTGACCCAGGACTCCTCCCTGCAGGACGGCGAGTTCATCTACAAGGTGAAGCTGCG
CGGCACCAACTTCCCCTCCGACGGCCCCGTAATGCAGAAGAAGACCATGGGCTGGGAGGCCTCCTCCGAG
CGGATGTACCCCGAGGACGGCGCCCTGAAGGGCGAGATCAAGCAGAGGCTGAAGCTGAAGGACGGCGGCC
ACTACGACGCTGAGGTCAAGACCACCTACAAGGCCAAGAAGCCCGTGCAGCTGCCCGGCGCCTACAACGT
CAACATCAAGTTGGACATCACCTCCCACAACGAGGACTACACCATCGTGGAACAGTACGAACGCGCCGAG
GGCCGCCACTCCACCGGCGGCATGGACGAGCTGTACAAGCCCGGTTCTGCCGCCATGGCATATCCATATG
ACGTCCCAGACTATGCTGGCGCTAGTCGAGGCGCAACAAGACCCAACGGGCCAAATACTGGAAATAAAAT
ATGCCAGTTCAAACTAGTACTTCTGGGAGAGTCTGCTGTTGGCAAATCAAGCCTAGTGCTTCGTTTTGTG
AAGGGCCAATTTCATGAATTTCAAGAGAGTACCATAGGGGCTGCTTTTCTAACCCAAACTGTGTGTCTTG
ATGATACAACAGTAAAGTTTGAAATATGGGATACAGCTGGTCAAGAACGATACCATAGCTTAGCACCAAT
GTACTACAGAGGAGCACAAGCAGCCATAGTTGTATATGATATCACAAATGAGGAGTCCTTTGCCAGAGCC
AAAAACTGGGTTAAAGAACTTCAGAGGCAAGCCAGTCCTAACATTGTAATAGCTTTATCAGGAAACAAGG
CTGATCTTGCAAATAAAAGAGCTGTCGATTTCCAGGAAGCACAGTCCTATGCAGATGACAACAGTTTATT
ATTCATGGAGACATCAGCTAAAACATCGATGAATGTAAATGAAATATTCATGGCAATAGCTAAAAAGTTG
CCAAAGAACGAACCACAGAATCCAGGAGCAAATTCTGCCAGAGGAAGAGGAGTAGACCTTACTGAACCCA
CGCAGCCAACCAGGAATCAGTGTTGTAGTAACTAAGCGGCCGCGACTCTAGAGTCGACCTGCAGGCATGC
AAGCTTGATATCAAGCTTATCGATAATCAACCTCTGGATTACAAAATTTGTGAAAGATTGACTGGTATTC
TTAACTATGTTGCTCCTTTTACGCTATGTGGATACGCTGCTTTAATGCCTTTGTATCATGCTATTGCTTC
CCGTATGGCTTTCATTTTCTCCTCCTTGTATAAATCCTGGTTGCTGTCTCTTTATGAGGAGTTGTGGCCC
GTTGTCAGGCAACGTGGCGTGGTGTGCACTGTGTTTGCTGACGCAACCCCCACTGGTTGGGGCATTGCCA
CCACCTGTCAGCTCCTTTCCGGGACTTTCGCTTTCCCCCTCCCTATTGCCACGGCGGAACTCATCGCCGC
CTGCCTTGCCCGCTGCTGGACAGGGGCTCGGCTGTTGGGCACTGACAATTCCGTGGTGTTGTCGGGGAAA
TCATCGTCCTTTCCTTGGCTGCTCGCCTGTGTTGCCACCTGGATTCTGCGCGGGACGTCCTTCTGCTACG
TCCCTTCGGCCCTCAATCCAGCGGACCTTCCTTCCCGCGGCCTGCTGCCGGCTCTGCGGCCTCTTCCGCG
TCTTCGCCTTCGCCCTCAGACGAGTCGGATCTCCCTTTGGGCCGCCTCCCCGCATCGATACCGTCGACCT
CGAG
